Addgene plasmid #220442: RT-5
Purpose: Construct used to generate the PUF3/PUP2/3HA tagging strains. (aka pBSII/PUF3 5’ flank/PUP2-DADA/3HA/URA3/PUF3 3’ flank)
Depositing lab: Marvin Wickens. Depositing organization: University of Wisconsin, Madison. Publication: Protein-RNA networks revealed through covalent RNA marks. Lapointe CP, Wilinski D, Saunders HA, Wickens M. Nat Methods. 2015 Dec;12(12):1163-70. doi: 10.1038/nmeth.3651. Epub 2015 Nov 2. PubMed 26524240.
Backbone
  Vector backbone: pBluescript II
  Total vector size (bp): 4733
  Vector type: Yeast Expression
  Selectable markers: URA3
Growth in bacteria
  Bacterial resistance: Ampicillin, 100 μg/mL
  Growth temperature: 37°C
  Growth strain: DH5alpha
  Copy number: High Copy
Gene/Insert
  Gene/Insert name: PUF3 (alt name: pBSII/PUF3 5’ flank/PUP2-DADA/3HA/URA3/PUF3 3’ flank)
  Species: C. elegans (nematode)
  Insert size (bp): 1500
  GenBank ID: NM_065699
  Entrez Gene: puf-3 (a.k.a. CELE_Y45F10A.2)
  Cloning method: TOPO Cloning
  Sequencing primers: 5′ TGCGGAGGTGACTAGTGGATCC
Terms and licenses: Academic/Nonprofit Terms; Industry Terms: Not Available to Industry
How to cite: RT-5 was a gift from Marvin Wickens (Addgene plasmid # 220442 ; http://n2t.net/addgene:220442 ; RRID:Addgene_220442)
