[The description below was written by a language model from this plasmid's Addgene catalogue record and pLannotate feature annotations shown in this document.]
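Description:
RT-5 is a pBluescript II-based integration (gene-tagging) construct for budding yeast, used to generate the PUF3/PUP2/3HA tagging strains. In E. coli it is maintained as a high-copy plasmid through the ColE1/pUC-type origin and selected with ampicillin via the AmpR (β-lactamase) cassette. The backbone also keeps the usual pBluescript elements: an f1 origin, a lacZα fragment with the lac promoter and operator, and T7 and T3 promoters flanking the cloning site. No yeast replication origin or centromere is annotated, which fits a cassette meant to be integrated into the chromosome rather than kept as an episome.

Following the alternative name, the insert is arranged as PUF3 5′ flank, PUP2-DADA, 3xHA, URA3, PUF3 3′ flank. The annotated features match this layout. A fragment of the S. cerevisiae PUF3 coding sequence serves as the upstream homology arm. It is followed by an unannotated stretch of about 1.5 kb that presumably holds the PUP2-DADA module, then a triple HA epitope tag. Next comes a reverse-oriented URA3 marker with its promoter for uracil prototrophy selection (counterselectable with 5-FOA). The downstream region includes the EMC6 gene, presumably part of the 3′ flank. Homologous recombination through the two flanks would fuse PUP2-DADA and 3xHA to the C-terminus of endogenous Puf3. The associated publication concerns mapping protein-RNA networks through covalent RNA marks, but the record does not define the "DADA" variant.

The record has two inconsistencies. The catalogue lists the insert species and gene identifiers as C. elegans puf-3, while the annotated PUF3 fragment matches the yeast protein. The stated vector size (4,733 bp) is also much smaller than the 7,721 nt sequenced record.
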