Features (pLannotate 1.2.2; 18 found; start..end, strand, type, name):
     30..458     -  rep_origin     f1 ori (sequence partly withheld): f1 bacteriophage origin of replication; arrow indicates direction of (+) strand synthesis
    463..618     -  CDS            lacZα (fragment): LacZα fragment of β-galactosidase; lacZ fragment
    626..644     +  promoter       T7 promoter: promoter for bacteriophage T7 RNA polymerase
    653..676     +  misc_feature   MCS (fragment): pBluescript multiple cloning site
    703..1809    +  CDS            PUF3 (fragment): PUF3_YEAST - Experimental evidence at protein level: Swiss-Prot protein existence level 1. RNA-binding protein involved in post-transcriptional regulation. Negatively regulates expression of COX17 by binding to the 3'-UTR of COX17 mRNA. Promotes decay of COX17 mRNA by enhancing its rate of deadenylation and subsequent turnover. Predominantly binds to mRNAs encoding mitochondrial proteins and localizes them to the vicinity of mitochondria for translation. Regulates mitochondrial biogenesis, motility and morphology. From Saccharomyces cerevisiae (strain ATCC 204508 / S288c) (Baker's yeast).
   3361..3450    +  CDS            3xHA: three tandem HA epitope tags
   3554..4357    -  CDS            URA3: orotidine-5'-phosphate decarboxylase, required for uracil biosynthesis; S. cerevisiae URA3; yeast auxotrophic marker, counterselectable with 5-fluoroorotic acid (5-FOA)
   4358..4534    -  promoter       URA3 promoter (fragment): S. cerevisiae URA3
   4922..5245    -  CDS            EMC6: EMC6_YEAST - Experimental evidence at protein level: Swiss-Prot protein existence level 1. Part of the endoplasmic reticulum membrane protein complex (EMC) that enables the energy-independent insertion into endoplasmic reticulum membranes of newly synthesized membrane proteins (PubMed:29809151). Preferentially accommodates proteins with transmembrane domains that are weakly hydrophobic or contain destabilizing features such as charged and aromatic residues (PubMed:29809151). Involved in the cotranslational insertion of multi- pass membrane proteins in which stop-transfer membrane-anchor sequen
   5485..5520    +  misc_feature   MCS (fragment): pBluescript multiple cloning site
   5533..5551    -  promoter       T3 promoter: promoter for bacteriophage T3 RNA polymerase
   5596..5612    -  protein_bind   lac operator: The lac repressor binds to the lac operator to inhibit transcription in E. coli. This inhibition can be relieved by adding lactose or isopropyl-β-D-thiogalactopyranoside (IPTG). lac repressor encoded by lacI
   5620..5650    -  promoter       lac promoter: promoter for the E. coli lac operon
   5665..5686    -  protein_bind   CAP binding site: CAP binding activates transcription in the presence of cAMP. E. coli catabolite activator protein
   5699..5791    -  CDS            lacI (fragment): lac repressor; lacI; The lac repressor binds to the lac operator to inhibit transcription in E. coli. This inhibition can be relieved by adding lactose or isopropyl-β-D-thiogalactopyranoside (IPTG).
   5974..6562    -  rep_origin     ori: high-copy-number ColE1/pMB1/pBR322/pUC origin of replication
   6733..7593    -  CDS            AmpR: β-lactamase; bla; confers resistance to ampicillin, carbenicillin, and related antibiotics
   7594..7698    -  promoter       AmpR promoter: bla
>Addgene plasmid #220442 | RT-5 | addgene full sequence | sequence record 436947 | Addgene NGS Result
CTAAATTGTAAGCGTTAATATTTTGTTAAAATTCGCGTTAAATTTTTGTTAAATCAGCTCATTTTTTAAC
CAATAGGCCGAAATCGGCAAAATCCCTTATAAATCAAAAGAATAGACCGAGATAGGGT
[37 nt withheld, positions 129-165]
AAAGAACGTGGACTCCAACGTCAAAGG
[49 nt withheld, positions 193-241]
T
[91 nt withheld, positions 243-333]
G
[124 nt withheld, positions 335-458]
CCCATTCGCCATTCAGGCTGCGCAACTGTTGGGAAGGGCGATCGGTGCGGGCCTCTTCGCTATTACGCCA
GCTGGCGAAAGGGGGATGTGCTGCAAGGCGATTAAGTTGGGTAACGCCAGGGTTTTCCCAGTCACGACGT
TGTAAAACGACGGCCAGTGAGCGCGCGTAATACGACTCACTATAGGGCGAATTGGAGCTCCACCGCGGTG
GCGGCCGCCTCAAAGTCTACAGCAACAGCAGCAAACGTATCATCGATCGCCGTTGTTAGAGCAACTAAGA
AACAGTAGTTCTGACAAAAATTCAAACTCGAACATGTCACTAAAAGACATCTTTGGCCATTCCTTAGAGT
TTTGCAAAGATCAACATGGTTCACGGTTCATTCAGCGCGAGTTGGCCACCTCACCAGCCTCAGAAAAGGA
GGTCATATTCAATGAAATTCGCGATGACGCCATTGAGCTTTCGAACGATGTATTTGGTAATTACGTCATT
CAGAAGTTTTTTGAATTTGGTAGCAAAATTCAAAAAAATACTTTGGTTGATCAATTTAAAGGTAACATGA
AACAGTTATCTCTACAAATGTACGCATGTCGTGTAATTCAAAAGGCGTTAGAATATATTGATTCCAATCA
AAGAATTGAGTTAGTCCTGGAATTATCTGACTCCGTTTTGCAAATGATCAAAGATCAGAACGGTAATCAC
GTAATTCAAAAGGCCATCGAAACAATTCCTATCGAAAAATTACCTTTTATCTTAAGTTCTTTAACTGGCC
ACATTTACCATCTATCTACCCACTCCTACGGCTGTAGGGTCATTCAAAGATTGTTAGAATTTGGTTCGAG
CGAAGATCAGGAAAGCATTTTAAACGAATTGAAAGATTTCATACCATATCTAATTCAAGACCAATATGGT
AACTATGTCATTCAATATGTTTTGCAACAAGATCAGTTCACCAATAAGGAAATGGTCGATATCAAACAGG
AAATCATAGAAACTGTGGCCAATAATGTTGTCGAATACTCTAAACATAAATTTGCCTCCAACGTGGTCGA
AAAATCTATTCTTTATGGCTCTAAAAATCAGAAGGATTTAATAATTTCTAAGATTTTACCAAGAGACAAA
AATCATGCTTTGAATCTGGAAGACGATTCTCCAATGATTTTAATGATCAAGGATCAATTTGCCAACTATG
TGATTCAAAAATTAGTTAATGTCTCTGAGGGTGAGGGTAAGAAATTGATCGTCATTGCCATTAGAGCATA
TTTGGATAAACTAAACAAATCTAACTCCCTAGGAAATAGACATTTAGCCAGTGTTGAGAAACTTGCAGCA
TTGGTTGAAAATGCGGAGGTGACTAGTGGATCCATGACAGTTATTCAGAAGTCGTCTCCTACAGTGAAAG
GAGTGAAGACAACAACATCAGATTGCACCGAAAGACGTCACTCATCGAGTTCACCTTGCAAAATGAGTCA
AAACGGAAGCAGTGGATACTATGAAGGAGATGTTTTACTGGATGATGATGCTCTTGTTTCGATGCCAGAA
GCAACGCTCATTGAGTGCTTTGGTAATCTGGCTGTCACAAAAAGACCTGCACATCTGAGACCTCCGGCAG
CTTTCTGTCTACCGTTTGTATCAATGAACAACGATTTGACGAGCGGACATGCCTTGAAACATATCACATT
GACATCAGTATTCGACGCACTACATCCGTACGTTGCCATGCCGTACATCAACAGAATGGATATATGCTCT
GCAATGAACGTATATTGGATCAGAAACTGTTTGGAAGCTGAACAATCCGATTTATTTCATCGATTCGCTC
TGGAAATGCAAGTACATTTGAGTGCATGTTTTGGATGTCGCGTTGTCCTGGATATCTATGGATCAACCAG
AAACGGATTCGGTACCCGATTCTGTGCTGTTGCAATGTCACTTTCTTTTTCACCGAGTCCACCTTCATGG
GCAACCAATTCGGATCGAGTGATGAGAGCTGTTGCGAAGGCACTTGTCGATTTTCCGAAAGCAGTTGATG
AGAGATATGTCAACGCCAAAGTTCCAATTGTCAGATTCAGAAGCAGTGACATGGATATGGAAGCAGACAT
CAGTTACAAGAATGATTTGGCTCTTCACAATACTCAGCTTTTGCAACAATACTGCAAATGGGATCCCGAA
AGACTACCGACTCTTGGAGTTTGGGTCAAAGCGTGGGCGAAACGAAGTGGAGTTGGAGATGCATCAAAAG
GATCGCTGTCTTCATATGCTTGGATTGTGATGCTTATTCATTATCTTCAGCAAGTCGAACCAATTCCTGT
GTTGCCATGTCTTCAGGAAATGAACCATCAGAAAAGTGAAAATGTCTACGTCCAAGGTTACAACACGTAT
TATTGGAAATTCGTAGACACTGCTCGTACACGACGTTGTCGTGCTTCTGTCGTTGATTTGTTCGTTGGAT
TCTTGGATTACTATGCCACATACTTTGACTACTCCACAAATGTTATCCAGATGGTGTCCAAGAAATTGGA
ATTCAAACCGGATCGCTGGTGCAAGTATCCAATGTGTATTGCTGATCCGTTCGAGACGGATCATAATTTG
GCACAAGGTGTTGATATGCCAATGTTTGAATACATTAGATCGTGTATGGAACACTCGAAGAAAGTATTCA
CGGATCGCCGCATGCGCTCGGAGTTTCTTTCGGGATACGGGTTCGACGTTGACGAATTTGATGCAAGGCA
TCGAGGCGAAATGAACATGGAAATGGCGTCACAATTTGGGGAATTCCTTCTTCACAAGTGCATAATGGTG
AAACAAGCCCCGAATCGTCAATTCCGTGATCGCAGTATGAGTCAATCGACGAGCATAAGCAACACATCGA
GTATTTCCTCGTCGGGAGGCGGCCGCATCTTTTACCCATACGATGTTCCTGACTATGCGGGCTATCCCTA
TGACGTCCCGGACTATGCAGGATCCTATCCATATGACGTTCCAGATTACGCTGCTCAGTGCGGCCGCTAA
CCGCATAGGGTAATAACTGATATAATTAAATTGAAGCTCTAATTTGTGAGTTTAGTATACATGCATTTAC
TTATAATACAGTTTTTTAGTTTTGCTGGCCGCATCTTCTCAAATATGCTTCCCAGCCTGCTTTTCTGTAA
CGTTCACCCTCTACCTTAGCATCCCTTCCCTTTGCAAATAGTCCTCTTCCAACAATAATAATGTCAGATC
CTGTAGAGACCACATCATCCACGGTTCTATACTGTTGACCCAATGCGTCTCCCTTGTCATCTAAACCCAC
ACCGGGTGTCATAATCAACCAATCGTAACCTTCATCTCTTCCACCCATGTCTCTTTGAGCAATAAAGCCG
ATAACAAAATCTTTGTCGCTCTTCGCAATGTCAACAGTACCCTTAGTATATTCTCCAGTAGATAGGGAGC
CCTTGCATGACAATTCTGCTAACATCAAAAGGCCTCTAGGTTCCTTTGTTACTTCTTCTGCCGCCTGCTT
CAAACCGCTAACAATACCTGGGCCCACCACACCGTGTGCATTCGTAATGTCTGCCCATTCTGCTATTCTG
TATACACCCGCAGAGTACTGCAATTTGACTGTATTACCAATGTCAGCAAATTTTCTGTCTTCGAAGAGTA
AAAAATTGTACTTGGCGGATAATGCCTTTAGCGGCTTAACTGTGCCCTCCATGGAAAAATCAGTCAAGAT
ATCCACATGTGTTTTTAGTAAACAAATTTTGGGACCTAATGCTTCAACTAACTCCAGTAATTCCTTGGTG
GTACGAACATCCAATGAAGCACACAAGTTTGTTTGCTTTTCGTGCATGATATTAAATAGCTTGGCAGCAA
CAGGACTAGGATGAGTAGCAGCACGTTCCTTATATGTAGCTTTCGACATGATTTATCTTCGTTTCCTGCA
GGTTTTTGTTCTGTGCAGTTGGGTTAAGAATACTGGGCAATTTCATGTTTCTTCAACACTACATATGCGT
ATATATACCAATCTAAGTCTGTGCTCCTTCCTTCGTTCTTCCTTCTGTTCGGAGATTACCGAATCAAAAA
AATTTCAAAGAAACCGCTGCAGGAATTCGACATCTTTTTCCTCCATTTGTCTTTCACTTACTCTATTTTA
TTTTGTTTTATTTTGATATCTACTCTTGTCCATAACATTTATGTTCCCCTATATTCATTATTTGCTTTTT
TCCATTACCTACTTTTTGTACCTCATCTCTATTTTTCTGCAAAAATCTTTGCGCTCTTACGCTCTTCTTA
TTTCTGCAACAGATAGAGAATTTAACATTGTGTATTTGAAATCATTTGACTGAGAATACTGTTGTCATGT
CTTTTTACATAGAAGGAACTAAAAAAATTTAAAAAAAAAAAAACACAAATAACATTATATTTACTGTACA
TAATAAATCAAGCCTGTTTCTAACCGTTTATAGAAGTAGTTCTTATATGTTCATCCGATTAGGGCGTATC
CAAATGTCCATGCCATGACAAAACCAGTTATCTCTCTAAAAAACGATTCGAAAAAAATGTCATGAAGTGG
GCTTTGGTAGAACTTTCCTGGTTGAAGTTGACAGATCCAAACAATGTAAATGACATTAATCAAGTTGTAC
AGAATCAGGAACCAAATAAACCCATGGACTGACTCGATTTGCAAAAATCCTGCAACAAGCCCTAGAACAA
GTGCTGAGCTATCTTGCACGAAAAGTAAACGCTTCTTATTATCAACCACATTCGCAGTTGCGTTTATCTG
AGTAAATACCTCTTCATTTGAGCTCATTTCTATCTGTCTGCCGCTGTCTTTCTCGAACACTGCTTGAGCA
ATCCAACATAAGGTTAAAATTAAGTTGTATTTAGTTATATCTCTACTAGCTTCATTTGTGATTACCCGGG
TTACTAGAAAGCATATAGAAAGAAAAAGAATTGGCGTGACCGTACATATTGCAGCGCATTAAATGTTCTA
TATCTTCATATATAATAATCAATGTCATTATTTCAAATACCCACCTTTCTCACAAAATCGATACCGTCGA
CCTCGAGGGGGGGCCCGGTACCCAGCTTTTGTTCCCTTTAGTGAGGGTTAATTGCGCGCTTGGCGTAATC
ATGGTCATAGCTGTTTCCTGTGTGAAATTGTTATCCGCTCACAATTCCACACAACATACGAGCCGGGAGC
ATAAAGTGTAAAGCCTGGGGTGCCTAATGAGTGAGCTAACTCACATTAATTGCGTTGCGCTCACTGCCCG
CTTTCCAGTCGGGAAACCTGTCGTGCCAGCTGCATTAATGAATCGGCCAACGCGCGGGGAGAGGCGGTTT
GCGTATTGGGCGCTCTTCCGCTTCCTCGCTCACTGACTCGCTGCGCTCGGTCGTTCGGCTGCGGCGAGCG
GTATCAGCTCACTCAAAGGCGGTAATACGGTTATCCACAGAATCAGGGGATAACGCAGGAAAGAACATGT
GAGCAAAAGGCCAGCAAAAGGCCAGGAACCGTAAAAAGGCCGCGTTGCTGGCGTTTTTCCATAGGCTCCG
CCCCCCTGACGAGCATCACAAAAATCGACGCTCAAGTCAGAGGTGGCGAAACCCGACAGGACTATAAAGA
TACCAGGCGTTTCCCCCTGGAAGCTCCCTCGTGCGCTCTCCTGTTCCGACCCTGCCGCTTACCGGATACC
TGTCCGCCTTTCTCCCTTCGGGAAGCGTGGCGCTTTCTCATAGCTCACGCTGTAGGTATCTCAGTTCGGT
GTAGGTCGTTCGCTCCAAGCTGGGCTGTGTGCACGAACCCCCCGTTCAGCCCGACCGCTGCGCCTTATCC
GGTAACTATCGTCTTGAGTCCAACCCGGTAAGACACGACTTATCGCCACTGGCAGCAGCCACTGGTAACA
GGATTAGCAGAGCGAGGTATGTAGGCGGTGCTACAGAGTTCTTGAAGTGGTGGCCTAACTACGGCTACAC
TAGAAGAACAGTATTTGGTATCTGCGCTCTGCTGAAGCCAGTTACCTTCGGAAAAAGAGTTGGTAGCTCT
TGATCCGGCAAACAAACCACCGCTGGTAGCGGTGGTTTTTTTGTTTGCAAGCAGCAGATTACGCGCAGAA
AAAAAGGATCTCAAGAAGATCCTTTGATCTTTTCTACGGGGTCTGACGCTCAGTGGAACGAAAACTCACG
TTAAGGGATTTTGGTCATGAGATTATCAAAAAGGATCTTCACCTAGATCCTTTTAAATTAAAAATGAAGT
TTTAAATCAATCTAAAGTATATATGAGTAAACTTGGTCTGACAGTTACCAATGCTTAATCAGTGAGGCAC
CTATCTCAGCGATCTGTCTATTTCGTTCATCCATAGTTGCCTGACTCCCCGTCGTGTAGATAACTACGAT
ACGGGAGGGCTTACCATCTGGCCCCAGTGCTGCAATGATACCGCGAGACCCACGCTCACCGGCTCCAGAT
TTATCAGCAATAAACCAGCCAGCCGGAAGGGCCGAGCGCAGAAGTGGTCCTGCAACTTTATCCGCCTCCA
TCCAGTCTATTAATTGTTGCCGGGAAGCTAGAGTAAGTAGTTCGCCAGTTAATAGTTTGCGCAACGTTGT
TGCCATTGCTACAGGCATCGTGGTGTCACGCTCGTCGTTTGGTATGGCTTCATTCAGCTCCGGTTCCCAA
CGATCAAGGCGAGTTACATGATCCCCCATGTTGTGCAAAAAAGCGGTTAGCTCCTTCGGTCCTCCGATCG
TTGTCAGAAGTAAGTTGGCCGCAGTGTTATCACTCATGGTTATGGCAGCACTGCATAATTCTCTTACTGT
CATGCCATCCGTAAGATGCTTTTCTGTGACTGGTGAGTACTCAACCAAGTCATTCTGAGAATAGTGTATG
CGGCGACCGAGTTGCTCTTGCCCGGCGTCAATACGGGATAATACCGCGCCACATAGCAGAACTTTAAAAG
TGCTCATCATTGGAAAACGTTCTTCGGGGCGAAAACTCTCAAGGATCTTACCGCTGTTGAGATCCAGTTC
GATGTAACCCACTCGTGCACCCAACTGATCTTCAGCATCTTTTACTTTCACCAGCGTTTCTGGGTGAGCA
AAAACAGGAAGGCAAAATGCCGCAAAAAAGGGAATAAGGGCGACACGGAAATGTTGAATACTCATACTCT
TCCTTTTTCAATATTATTGAAGCATTTATCAGGGTTATTGTCTCATGAGCGGATACATATTTGAATGTAT
TTAGAAAAATAAACAAATAGGGGTTCCGCGCACATTTCCCCGAAAAGTGCCAC
